Addgene plasmid #235815: pME_Cp_0_2_061_Synthetic_promoter_05
Purpose: Synthetic promoter 05 based on Chlamydomonas rrn16 promoter
Depositing lab: Tobias Erb. Depositing organization: Max Planck Institute for Terrestrial Microbiology. Publication: A modular high-throughput approach for advancing synthetic biology in the chloroplast of Chlamydomonas. Inckemann RM, Chotel T, Burgis M, Brinkmann CK, Andreas L, Baumann J, Sharma P, Klose M, Barrett J, Ries F, Paczia N, Glatter T, Mackinder LCM, Willmund F, Erb TJ. Nat Plants. 2025 Nov;11(11):2332-2349. doi: 10.1038/s41477-025-02126-2. Epub 2025 Nov 3. PubMed 41184475.
Backbone
  Vector backbone: pME_Cp_UAV_GFP
  Backbone size w/o insert (bp): 2101
  Vector type: Synthetic Biology
Growth in bacteria
  Bacterial resistance: Chloramphenicol, 25 μg/mL
  Growth temperature: 37°C
  Growth strain: DH5alpha
  Copy number: High Copy
Gene/Insert
  Gene/Insert name: Synthetic promoter 05
  Species: Synthetic
  Insert size (bp): 54
  Mutation: none
  Cloning method: Restriction Enzyme; 5′ cloning site BsaI (destroyed during cloning); 3′ cloning site BsaI (destroyed during cloning)
  Sequencing primers: 5′ CGTATCACGAGGCAGAATTTC; 3′ CCTGCATAACGCGAAGTAATC
Terms and licenses: Academic/Nonprofit Terms; Industry Terms: Not Available to Industry
Depositor comments: Please visit https://doi.org/10.1101/2024.05.08.593163 for bioRxiv preprint.
How to cite: pME_Cp_0_2_061_Synthetic_promoter_05 was a gift from Tobias Erb (Addgene plasmid # 235815 ; http://n2t.net/addgene:235815 ; RRID:Addgene_235815)
