[The description below was written by a language model from this plasmid's Addgene catalogue record and pLannotate feature annotations shown in this document.]
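Description:
pME_Cp_0_2_061_Synthetic_promoter_05 is a small (about 2.2 kb) synthetic-biology part plasmid from a modular cloning toolkit developed for engineering the chloroplast of Chlamydomonas. It is built on the pME_Cp_UAV_GFP backbone, whose name suggests a universal acceptor vector in which a GFP dropout cassette is replaced by the incoming part, although the record does not describe this explicitly. No GFP feature is annotated in the final sequence. The plasmid is maintained in E. coli through a high-copy ColE1/pUC-type origin of replication. Selection is by chloramphenicol resistance, provided by the cat gene under its native cat promoter and followed by the phage lambda t0 terminator.

The payload is a 54 bp synthetic promoter, "Synthetic promoter 05", designed on the basis of the Chlamydomonas rrn16 (chloroplast 16S rRNA) promoter. It was inserted using BsaI sites that were destroyed during cloning, which is typical of Golden Gate-style assembly. The insert itself is too short and novel to be recognised by the automated annotation, so it does not appear in the feature table. By position, it lies in the unannotated interval across the origin of the circular map, between the BioBrick prefix and suffix sequences. That cloning region is flanked by bacterial transcription terminators, including a his operon terminator, which insulate the part from read-through transcription from the backbone.

The plasmid carries no coding sequence, reporter or chloroplast homology arms of its own. It serves as a storage and donor vector for a promoter part that can be combined with other toolkit modules into chloroplast expression constructs, for example to test or tune transgene expression strength in the plastid.
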