Features (pLannotate 1.2.2; 8 found; start..end, strand, type, name):
     79..98      +  misc_feature   BioBrick suffix: universal suffix for all parts
     99..156     +  terminator     his operon terminator: This putative transcriptin terminator from the E. coli his operon has a 2-bp deletion introduced during synthesis. Its efficiency has not been determined.
    351..939     -  rep_origin     ori: high-copy-number ColE1/pMB1/pBR322/pUC origin of replication
   1122..1216    -  terminator     lambda t0 terminator: transcription terminator from phage lambda
   1240..1896    -  CDS            cat: CAT_ECOLX - Experimental evidence at protein level: Swiss-Prot protein existence level 1. This enzyme is an effector of chloramphenicol resistance in bacteria. From Escherichia coli. This protein is used as a marker in many commonly used cloning vectors, such as pACYC184.
   1897..1994    -  promoter       cat promoter: promoter of the E. coli cat gene encoding chloramphenicol acetyltransferase
   2080..2123    -  terminator     bacterial terminator: putative bacterial transcription terminator
   2126..2147    +  misc_feature   BioBrick prefix: BioBrick prefix for parts that do not start with "ATG"
>Addgene plasmid #235815 | pME_Cp_0_2_061_Synthetic_promoter_05 | addgene full sequence | sequence record 476022 | Addgene NGS Result
GGTCTCGGGAGATAAACATATTTTGACATAAAATAATATAATATCTAAATTACTAATTACTTGAGACCAC
TCATCGCGACTAGTAGCGGCCGCTGCAGTCCGGCAAAAAAGGGCAAGGTGTCACCACCCTGCCCTTTTTC
TTTAAAACCGAAAAGATTACTTCGCGTTATGCAGGCTTCCTCGCTCACTGACTCGCTGCGCTCGGTCGTT
CGGCTGCGGCGAGCGGTATCAGCTCACTCAAAGGCGGTAATACGGTTATCCACAGAATCAGGGGATAACG
CAGGAAAGAACATGTGAGCAAAAGGCCAGCAAAAGGCCAGGAACCGTAAAAAGGCCGCGTTGCTGGCGTT
TTTCCATAGGCTCCGCCCCCCTGACGAGCATCACAAAAATCGACGCTCAAGTCAGAGGTGGCGAAACCCG
ACAGGACTATAAAGATACCAGGCGTTTCCCCCTGGAAGCTCCCTCGTGCGCTCTCCTGTTCCGACCCTGC
CGCTTACCGGATACCTGTCCGCCTTTCTCCCTTCGGGAAGCGTGGCGCTTTCTCATAGCTCACGCTGTAG
GTATCTCAGTTCGGTGTAGGTCGTTCGCTCCAAGCTGGGCTGTGTGCACGAACCCCCCGTTCAGCCCGAC
CGCTGCGCCTTATCCGGTAACTATCGTCTTGAGTCCAACCCGGTAAGACACGACTTATCGCCACTGGCAG
CAGCCACTGGTAACAGGATTAGCAGAGCGAGGTATGTAGGCGGTGCTACAGAGTTCTTGAAGTGGTGGCC
TAACTACGGCTACACTAGAAGAACAGTATTTGGTATCTGCGCTCTGCTGAAGCCAGTTACCTTCGGAAAA
AGAGTTGGTAGCTCTTGATCCGGCAAACAAACCACCGCTGGTAGCGGTGGTTTTTTTGTTTGCAAGCAGC
AGATTACGCGCAGAAAAAAAGGATCTCAAGAAGATCCTTTGATCTTTTCTACGGGGTCTGACGCTCAGTG
GAACGAAAACTCACGTTAAGGGATTTTGGTCATGAGATTATCAAAAAGGATCTTCACCTAGATCCTTTTA
AATTAAAAATGAAGTTTTAAATCAATCTAAAGTATATATGAGTAAACTTGGTCTGACAGCTCGAGGCTTG
GATTCTCACCAATAAAAAACGCCCGGCGGCAACCGAGCGTTCTGAACAAATCCAGATGGAGTTCTGAGGT
CATTACTGGATCTATCAACAGGAGTCCAAGCGAGCTCGATATCAAATTACGCCCCGCCCTGCCACTCGTC
GCAGTACTGTTGTAATTCATTAAGCATTCTGCCGACATGGAAGCCATCACAAACGGCATGATGAACCTGA
ATCGCCAGCGGCATCAGCACCTTGTCGCCTTGCGTATAATATTTGCCCATGGTGAAAACGGGGGCGAAGA
AGTTGTCCATATTGGCCACGTTTAAATCAAAACTGGTGAAACTCACCCAGGGATTGGCTGATACGAAAAA
CATATTCTCAATAAACCCTTTAGGGAAATAGGCCAGGTTTTCACCGTAACACGCCACATCTTGCGAATAT
ATGTGTAGAAACTGCCGGAAATCGTCGTGGTATTCACTCCAGAGTGATGAAAACGTTTCAGTTTGCTCAT
GGAAAACGGTGTAACAAGGGTGAACACTATCCCATATCACCAGCTCACCGTCTTTCATTGCCATACGAAA
TTCCGGATGAGCATTCATCAGGCGGGCAAGAATGTGAATAAAGGCCGGATAAAACTTGTGCTTATTTTTC
TTTACGGTCTTTAAAAAGGCCGTAATATCCAGCTGAACGGTCTGGTTATAGGTACATTGAGCAACTGACT
GAAATGCCTCAAAATGTTCTTTACGATGCCATTGGGATATATCAACGGTGGTATATCCAGTGATTTTTTT
CTCCATTTTAGCTTCCTTAGCTCCTGAAAATCTCGATAACTCAAAAAATACGCCCGGTAGTGATCTTATT
TCATTATGGTGAAAGTTGGAACCTCTTACGTGCCCGATCAACTCGAGTGCCACCTGACGTCTAAGAAACC
ATTATTATCATGACATTAACCTATAAAAATAGGCGTATCACGAGGCAGAATTTCAGATAAAAAAAATCCT
TAGCTTTCGCTAAGGATGATTTCTGGAATTCGCGGCCGCTTCTAGAGCGATGAGT
